>Addgene plasmid #108915 | pCS2 Halo-Tev- HSPB7 (zebrafish) C117S | addgene full sequence | sequence record 307698 | Addgene Partial NGS Result
CGCCATTCTGCCTGGGGACGTCGGAGCAAGCTTGATTTAGGTGACACTATAGAATACAAGCTACTTGTTC
TTTTTGCAGGATCCCATCGATTCGAATTCAAGGCCTCTCGAGCACTGTTGGCCTACTGGACAAGCAGGCA
GACCCAGCTCATATAAACACTGAAAAAGCTGCTGAGTGGATTCATGGTGTTTTGAATAAGAACTTGATCA
CCGGTTCAATTTGAAGTTCTGACTGGATATCGATTTGAGAAAGCATCTCAACACTAATGGCAGAAATCGG
TACTGGCTTTCCATTCGACCCCCATTATGTGGAAGTCCTGGGCGAGCGCATGCACTACGTCGATGTTGGT
CCGCGCGATGGCACCCCTGTGCTGTTCCTGCACGGTAACCCGACCTCCTCCTACGTGTGGCGCAACATCA
TCCCGCATGTTGCACCGACCCATCGCTGCATTGCTCCAGACCTGATCGGTATGGGCAAATCCGACAAACC
AGACCTGGGTTATTTCTTCGACGACCACGTCCGCTTCATGGATGCCTTCATCGAAGCCCTGGGTCTGGAA
GAGGTCGTCCTGGTCATTCACGACTGGGGCTCCGCTCTGGGTTTCCACTGGGCCAAGCGCAATCCAGAGC
GCGTCAAAGGTATTGCATTTATGGAGTTCATCCGCCCTATCCCGACCTGGGACGAATGGCCAGAATTTGC
CCGCGAGACCTTCCAGGCCTTCCGCACCACCGACGTCGGCCGCAAGCTGATCATCGATCAGAACGTTTTT
ATCGAGGGTACGCTGCCGATGGGTGTCGTCCGCCCGCTGACTGAAGTCGAGATGGACCATTACCGCGAGC
CGTTCCTGAACCCTGTTGACCGCGAGCCACTGTGGCGCTTCCCAAACGAGCTGCCAATCGCCGGTGAGCC
AGCGAACATCGTCGCGCTGGTCGAAGAATACATGGACTGGCTGCACCAGTCCCCTGTCCCGAAGCTGCTG
TTCTGGGGCACCCCAGGCGTTCTGATCCCACCGGCCGAAGCCGCTCGCCTGGCCAAAAGCCTGCCTAACT
GCAAGGCTGTGGACATCGGCCCGGGTCTGAATCTGCTGCAAGAAGACAACCCGGACCTGATCGGCAGCGA
GATCGCGCGCTGGCTGTCGACGCTCGAGATTTCCGGCGAAAACTTGTATTTCCAGGGCTCAATGAGCGCG
AGCAATTCTTCTGCCTATCGATCGGAGCGTAGTTACCATCAGACGTCATCCTCCTCATCTTCATCCTCTA
CCTCTGCAAACCCATACATGGAGAAGAGCCGAGGACTCTTCGCTGACGACTTTGGATCTTTCATGTGTCC
GAAGGATGCTTTGGGATTTCCAAACAGAACAGGCACTGTTGGAAACATCAAGACTCTTGGAGACACATAC
CAGTTCACAGTGGACGTGCAAGACTTCTCGCCTGAGGATGTGATCGTCACCACCTCAAACAATCAGATTG
AAGTTCATGCTGAAAAGCTTGCTAGCGATGGGACAGTGATGAACACTTTCACCCATAAAAGCCGGCTACC
AGAAGATGTGGACCCCACTTCAGTGAAGTCCAGTTTAGGGGCCGATGGGACTCTGACTATAAAAGCACAG
AGAAACACAGCTAAACTGGAGCATGCACAGACGTTCCGCACAGAGATCAAAATCTAGACCTGTGCCCTCC
TGCTGTGTCTGTTTCACTGTGATAAATGACCTTGAAAATATAGCTACTTAGCCCTGCTTTGTCATTCCTC
CATGACCTTCTCTCATTTCTGCTCATTAGACTTGGATGGAATTTAATCCTGTCACATGTATTCAAAACCT
TTAAGATGAATGCACTGCTAACGTCAGCTCTCTGCTAATGACATATCAGCTTACAGGACAAAGTGGGCTC
CAAAATTCTGGAAGTACATTTAATCCAAAATATAATTGAAACATTGAAAGATATCAGAATATATATGGCT
ATACAGTAGATATAGTACTTTAGTACTTTAAATTACATTTAGTTCACCCAAACATGTAAATCCTGCCATT
ATTTACTCATTTCCACTTGTTCCAAACCCAATTAAGTTCCGTTGAACACAAAATAAAATGTGCAATGATG
GAAAAAAAAAAAAAAAAAAAAAAAAAAAAAAAAAAAAAARRCCACATGTGCTCGAGCCTCTAGAACTATA
GTGAGTCGTATTACGTAGATCCAGACATGATAAGATACATTGATGAGTTTGGACAAACCACAACTAGAAT
GCAGTGAAAAAAATGCTTTATTTGTGAAATTTGTGATGCTATTGCTTTATTTGTAACCATTATAAGCTGC
AATAAACAAGTTAACAACAACAATTGCATTCATTTTATGTTTCAGGTTCAGGGGGAGGTGTGGGAGGTTT
TTTAATTCGCGGCCGCGGCGCCAATGCATTGGGCCCGGTACCCAGCTTTTGTTCCCTTTAGTGAGGGTTA
ATTGCGCGCTTGGCGTAATCATGGTCATAGCTGTTTCCTGTGTGAAATTGTTATCCGCTCACAATTCCAC
ACAACATACGAGCCGGGAGCATAAAGTGTAAAGCCTGGGGTGCCTAATGAGTGAGCTAACTCACATTAAT
TGCGTTGCGCTCACTGCCCGCTTTCCAGTCGGGAAACCTGTCGTGCCAGCTGCATTAATGAATCGGCCAA
CGCGCGGGGAGAGGCGGTTTGCGTATTGGGCGCTCTTCCGCTTCCTCGCTCACTGACTCGCTGCGCTCGG
TCGTTCGGCTGCGGCGAGCGGTATCAGCTCACTCAAAGGCGGTAATACGGTTATCCACAGAATCAGGGGA
TAACGCAGGAAAGAACATGTGAGCAAAAGGCCAGCAAAAGGCCAGGAACCGTAAAAAGGCCGCGTTGCTG
GCGTTTTTCCATAGGCTCCGCCCCCCTGACGAGCATCACAAAAATCGACGCTCAAGTCAGAGGTGGCGAA
ACCCGACAGGACTATAAAGATACCAGGCGTTTCCCCCTGGAAGCTCCCTCGTGCGCTCTCCTGTTCCGAC
CCTGCCGCTTACCGGATACCTGTCCGCCTTTCTCCCTTCGGGAAGCGTGGCGCTTTCTCATAGCTCACGC
TGTAGGTATCTCAGTTCGGTGTAGGTCGTTCGCTCCAAGCTGGGCTGTGTGCACGAACCCCCCGTTCAGC
CCGACCGCTGCGCCTTATCCGGTAACTATCGTCTTGAGTCCAACCCGGTAAGACACGACTTATCGCCACT
GGCAGCAGCCACTGGTAACAGGATTAGCAGAGCGAGGTATGTAGGCGGTGCTACAGAGTTCTTGAAGTGG
TGGCCTAACTACGGCTACACTAGAAGAACAGTATTTGGTATCTGCGCTCTGCTGAAGCCAGTTACCTTCG
GAAAAAGAGTTGGTAGCTCTTGATCCGGCAAACAAACCACCGCTGGTAGCGGTGGTTTTTTTGTTTGCAA
GCAGCAGATTACGCGCAGAAAAAAAGGATCTCAAGAAGATCCTTTGATCTTTTCTACGGGGTCTGACGCT
CAGTGGAACGAAAACTCACGTTAAGGGATTTTGGTCATGAGATTATCAAAAAGGATCTTCACCTAGATCC
TTTTAAATTAAAAATGAAGTTTTAAATCAATCTAAAGTATATATGAGTAAACTTGGTCTGACAGTTACCA
ATGCTTAATCAGTGAGGCACCTATCTCAGCGATCTGTCTATTTCGTTCATCCATAGTTGCCTGACTCCCC
GTCGTGTAGATAACTACGATACGGGAGGGCTTACCATCTGGCCCCAGTGCTGCAATGATACCGCGAGACC
CACGCTCACCGGCTCCAGATTTATCAGCAATAAACCAGCCAGCCGGAAGGGCCGAGCGCAGAAGTGGTCC
TGCAACTTTATCCGCCTCCATCCAGTCTATTAATTGTTGCCGGGAAGCTAGAGTAAGTAGTTCGCCAGTT
AATAGTTTGCGCAACGTTGTTGCCATTGCTACAGGCATCGTGGTGTCACGCTCGTCGTTTGGTATGGCTT
CATTCAGCTCCGGTTCCCAACGATCAAGGCGAGTTACATGATCCCCCATGTTGTGCAAAAAAGCGGTTAG
CTCCTTCGGTCCTCCGATCGTTGTCAGAAGTAAGTTGGCCGCAGTGTTATCACTCATGGTTATGGCAGCA
CTGCATAATTCTCTTACTGTCATGCCATCCGTAAGATGCTTTTCTGTGACTGGTGAGTACTCAACCAAGT
CATTCTGAGAATAGTGTATGCGGCGACCGAGTTGCTCTTGCCCGGCGTCAATACGGGATAATACCGCGCC
ACATAGCAGAACTTTAAAAGTGCTCATCATTGGAAAACGTTCTTCGGGGCGAAAACTCTCAAGGATCTTA
CCGCTGTTGAGATCCAGTTCGATGTAACCCACTCGTGCACCCAACTGATCTTCAGCATCTTTTACTTTCA
CCAGCGTTTCTGGGTGAGCAAAAACAGGAAGGCAAAATGCCGCAAAAAAGGGAATAAGGGCGACACGGAA
ATGTTGAATACTCATACTCTTCCTTTTTCAATATTATTGAAGCATTTATCAGGGTTATTGTCTCATGAGC
GGATACATATTTGAATGTATTTAGAAAAATAAACAAATAGGGGTTCCGCGCACATTTCCCCGAAAAGTGC
CACCTAAATTGTAAGCGTTAATATTTTGTTAAAATTCGCGTTAAATTTTTGTTAAATCAGCTCATTTTTT
AACCAATAGGCCGAAATCGGCAAAATCCCTTATAAATCAAAAGAATAGACCGAGATAGGGT
[37 nt withheld, positions 4752-4788]
AAAGAACGTGGACTCCAACGTCAAAGG
[49 nt withheld, positions 4816-4864]
T
[91 nt withheld, positions 4866-4956]
G
[124 nt withheld, positions 4958-5081]
CCCATTCGCCATTCAGGCTGCGCAACTGTTGGGAAGGGCGATCGGTGCGGGCCTCTTCGCTATTACGCCA
GTCGACCGCCAATTCAATATGGCGTATATGGACTCATGCCAATTCAATATGGTGGATCTGGACCTGTGCC
AATTCAATATGGCGTATATGGACTCGTGCCAATTCAATATGGTGGATCTGGACCCCAGCCAATTCAATAT
GGCGGACTTGGCACCATGCCAATTCAATATGGCGGACCTGGCACTGTGCCAACTGGGGAGGGGTCTACTT
GGCACGGTGCCAAGTTTGAGGAGGGGTCTTGGCCCTGTGCCAAGTCCGCCATATTGAATTGGCATGGTGC
CAATAATGGCGGCCATATTGGCTATATGCCAGGATCAATATATAGGCAATATCCAATATGGCCCTATGCC
AATATGGCTATTGGCCAGGTTCAATACTATGTATTGGCCCTATGCCATATAGTATTCCATATATGGGTTT
TCCTATTGACGTAGATAGCCCCTCCCAATGGGCGGTCCCATATACCATATATGGGGCTTCCTAATACCGC
CCATAGCCACTCCCCCATTGACGTCAATGGTCTCTATATATGGTCTTTCCTATTGACGTCATATGGGCGG
TCCTATTGACGTATATGGCGCCTCCCCCATTGACGTCAATTACGGTAAATGGCCCGCCTGGCTCAATGCC
CATTGACGTCAATAGGACCACCCACCATTGACGTCAATGGGATGGCTCATTGCCCATTCATATCCGTTCT
CACGCCCCCTATTGACGTCAATGACGGTAAATGGCCCACTTGGCAGTACATCAATATCTATTAATAGTAA
CTTGGCAAGTACATTACTATTGGAAGTACGCCAGGGTACATTGGCAGTACTCCCATTGACGTCAATGGCG
GTAAATGGCCCGCGATGGCTGCCAAGTACATCCCCATTGACGTCAATGGGGAGGGGCAATGACGCAAATG
GGCGTTCCATTGACGTAAATGGGCGGTAGGCGTGCCTAATGGGAGGTCTATATAAGCAATGCTCGTTTAG
GGAAC
Features (pLannotate 1.2.2; 16 found; start..end, strand, type, name):
     35..53      +  promoter       SP6 promoter: promoter for bacteriophage SP6 RNA polymerase
    267..1157    +  CDS            HaloTag®: modified bacterial dehalogenase that forms covalent bonds with chloroalkane derivatives
   1182..1664    +  CDS            HSPB7 (fragment): HSPB7_HUMAN - Also known as CVHSP. Experimental evidence at protein level: Swiss-Prot protein existence level 1. From Homo sapiens (Human).
   2166..2183    -  promoter       T7 promoter (fragment): promoter for bacteriophage T7 RNA polymerase
   2188..2322    -  polyA_signal   SV40 poly(A) signal: SV40 polyadenylation signal
   2435..2453    -  promoter       T3 promoter: promoter for bacteriophage T3 RNA polymerase
   2498..2514    -  protein_bind   lac operator: The lac repressor binds to the lac operator to inhibit transcription in E. coli. This inhibition can be relieved by adding lactose or isopropyl-β-D-thiogalactopyranoside (IPTG). lac repressor encoded by lacI
   2522..2552    -  promoter       lac promoter: promoter for the E. coli lac operon
   2567..2588    -  protein_bind   CAP binding site: CAP binding activates transcription in the presence of cAMP. E. coli catabolite activator protein
   2601..2693    -  CDS            lacI (fragment): lac repressor; lacI; The lac repressor binds to the lac operator to inhibit transcription in E. coli. This inhibition can be relieved by adding lactose or isopropyl-β-D-thiogalactopyranoside (IPTG).
   2876..3464    -  rep_origin     ori: high-copy-number ColE1/pMB1/pBR322/pUC origin of replication
   3635..4495    -  CDS            AmpR: β-lactamase; bla; confers resistance to ampicillin, carbenicillin, and related antibiotics
   4496..4600    -  promoter       AmpR promoter: bla
   4653..5081    -  rep_origin     f1 ori (sequence partly withheld): f1 bacteriophage origin of replication; arrow indicates direction of (+) strand synthesis
   5086..5152    -  CDS            lacZα (fragment): LacZα fragment of β-galactosidase; lacZ fragment
   5159..6136    +  promoter       CMV IE94 promoter: enhancer/promoter region of simian cytomegalovirus major immediate early transcription unit IE94
