[The description below was written by a language model from this plasmid's Addgene catalogue record and pLannotate feature annotations shown in this document.]
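Description:
pCS2 Halo-Tev-HSPB7 (zebrafish) C117S is a mammalian expression plasmid built on the pCS2 backbone. It encodes zebrafish small heat shock protein HSPB7 (heat shock protein family B member 7) with cysteine 117 changed to serine, fused at its N terminus to HaloTag followed by a TEV protease cleavage site. HaloTag is a modified bacterial dehalogenase that bonds covalently to chloroalkane ligands, so the fusion can be labelled, captured or loaded with ligand-linked small molecules. The TEV site allows HSPB7 to be released from the tag.

The catalogue lists SP6 as the promoter, and the feature table places an SP6 promoter just upstream of the HaloTag and HSPB7 coding regions. It also shows the simian CMV IE94 enhancer/promoter at the end of the linearised record, which in the circular plasmid lies immediately upstream of SP6. This arrangement supports CMV-driven expression in mammalian cells, while SP6 would permit in vitro transcription of mRNA. An SV40 polyadenylation signal lies downstream of the insert, though it is annotated on the opposite strand. The HSPB7 feature was annotated by similarity to the human protein, but the record gives the species as zebrafish. T7 and T3 promoters and lac-derived fragments are backbone remnants.

Propagation in E. coli relies on a high-copy ColE1/pUC-type origin with ampicillin selection (AmpR), and an f1 origin is also present. The sequence record is described as a partial NGS result and is slightly longer than the stated total size. The associated publication describes HSPB7 as a sensor of reactive electrophilic species, so this cysteine-to-serine mutant presumably tests the role of that residue in sensing, although the record does not say so.
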