Addgene plasmid #108915: pCS2 Halo-Tev- HSPB7 (zebrafish) C117S
Purpose: Express C117S mutant of Zebrafish Halo-Tev-HSPB7 in mammalian cells
Depositing lab: Yimon Aye. Depositing organization: Cornell University. Publication: Cardiovascular Small Heat Shock Protein HSPB7 Is a Kinetically Privileged Reactive Electrophilic Species (RES) Sensor. Surya SL, Long MJC, Urul DA, Zhao Y, Mercer EJ, EIsaid IM, Evans T, Aye Y. ACS Chem Biol. 2018 Feb 8. doi: 10.1021/acschembio.7b00925. PubMed 29397684.
Backbone
  Vector backbone: pCS2
  Backbone size w/o insert (bp): 4697
  Total vector size (bp): 6065
  Vector type: Mammalian Expression
Growth in bacteria
  Bacterial resistance: Ampicillin, 100 μg/mL
  Growth temperature: 37°C
  Growth strain: DH5alpha
  Copy number: High Copy
Gene/Insert
  Gene/Insert name: Halo-TEV-HSPB7 (alt name: Heat shock protein family B (small) member 7)
  Species: D. rerio (zebrafish)
  Insert size (bp): 1401
  Mutation: Cysteine 117 to Serine
  Promoter: SP6
  Tag / fusion protein: Halo-TEV (N terminal on insert)
  Cloning method: Unknown
  Sequencing primers: 5′ ATTTAGGTGACACTATAG; 3′ gtggtttgtccaaactcatc
Terms and licenses: Academic/Nonprofit Terms; Industry Terms: Not Available to Industry
How to cite: pCS2 Halo-Tev- HSPB7 (zebrafish) C117S was a gift from Yimon Aye (Addgene plasmid # 108915 ; http://n2t.net/addgene:108915 ; RRID:Addgene_108915)
